Addgene plasmid #162109: pEpicVector3mC_Puro-T2A-mCherry-StrepTagII-ProtC-HA
Purpose: mCherry linked to 3 tags on the C-terminus as barcodes. Puromycin resistant.
Depositing lab: Julien Sage. Depositing organization: Stanford University. Publication: Spatial epitope barcoding reveals clonal tumor patch behaviors. Rovira-Clave X, Drainas AP, Jiang S, Bai Y, Baron M, Zhu B, Dallas AE, Lee MC, Chu TP, Holzem A, Ayyagari R, Bhattacharya D, McCaffrey EF, Greenwald NF, Markovic M, Coles GL, Angelo M, Bassik MC, Sage J, Nolan GP. Cancer Cell. 2022 Nov 14;40(11):1423-1439.e11. doi: 10.1016/j.ccell.2022.09.014. Epub 2022 Oct 13. PubMed 36240778.
Backbone
  Vector backbone: pLV
  Backbone manufacturer: Vectorbuilder
  Vector type: Lentiviral
  Selectable markers: Puromycin
Growth in bacteria
  Bacterial resistance: Ampicillin, 100 μg/mL
  Growth temperature: 37°C
  Growth strain: NEB Stable
  Copy number: High Copy
Gene/Insert
  Gene/Insert name: Puromycin resistant; mCherry linked to StrepTagII-ProtC-HA (alt name: mC-3-SPH)
  Species: Synthetic
  Mutation: WT
  Promoter: EF1A
  Tag / fusion protein: StrepTagII-ProtC-HA (C terminal on insert)
  Cloning method: Unknown
  Sequencing primers: 3′ aaaggagctgacaggtggtg
Terms and licenses: Academic/Nonprofit Terms; Industry Terms: Not Available to Industry
Depositor comments: #11 out of 20 mCherry tagged combinations . Please visit https://doi.org/10.1101/2021.06.29.449991 for bioRxiv preprint.
How to cite: pEpicVector3mC_Puro-T2A-mCherry-StrepTagII-ProtC-HA was a gift from Julien Sage (Addgene plasmid # 162109 ; http://n2t.net/addgene:162109 ; RRID:Addgene_162109)
