[The description below was written by a language model from this plasmid's Addgene catalogue record and pLannotate feature annotations shown in this document.]
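Description:
pEpicVector3mC_Puro-T2A-mCherry-StrepTagII-ProtC-HA is a third-generation-style, self-inactivating HIV-1 lentiviral transfer plasmid built on a commercial pLV backbone. It is maintained in E. coli through a high-copy ColE1/pUC-type origin and an ampicillin resistance gene, and the backbone also carries an f1 origin, an SV40 origin and residual lac and T7/T3 promoter elements. The viral portion begins with an RSV promoter fused to a truncated 5' LTR, which drives Tat-independent production of the genomic RNA. This is followed by the Ψ packaging signal with a gag fragment, the RRE for Rev-dependent nuclear export, and the cPPT/CTS. It ends with a WPRE to boost transcript expression, a ΔU3 3' LTR and an SV40 polyadenylation signal.

The payload lies between Gateway attB sites, which reflects modular assembly of the promoter and open reading frame. A human EF1A promoter with its intron A drives a single transcript encoding puromycin N-acetyltransferase, a T2A ribosome-skipping peptide and mCherry. Transduced cells therefore produce the resistance enzyme and the red fluorescent protein as separate polypeptides. According to the record, mCherry carries three short epitopes at its C-terminus: StrepTagII, Protein C and HA. The feature table does not annotate these tags individually, but an unannotated stretch between the end of mCherry and attB2 is consistent with their position.

The tag triplet acts as a protein-level barcode. This plasmid is number 11 in a set of 20 mCherry-based tag combinations made for spatial epitope barcoding. In that approach, cells are stably transduced, selected with puromycin or identified by red fluorescence, and their clonal descendants are then distinguished in tumour tissue by antibody-based detection of the epitope combination.
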