Features (pLannotate 1.2.2; 32 found; start..end, strand, type, name):
     20..231     +  promoter       EF-1α core promoter: core promoter for human elongation factor EF-1α
    232..341     +  intron         EF-1α intron A (fragment): intron upstream of the start codon of human EF-1α
    967..1170    +  intron         EF-1α intron A: truncated intron upstream of the start codon of human EF-1α
   1179..1203    +  protein_bind   attB1: mutant version of attB; recombination site for the Gateway® BP reaction BP Clonase™
   1210..1806    +  CDS            PuroR (fragment): puromycin N-acetyltransferase; pac from Streptomyces; confers resistance to puromycin
   1816..1869    +  CDS            T2A: 2A peptide from Thosea asigna virus capsid protein Eukaryotic ribosomes fail to insert a peptide bond between the Gly and Pro residues, yielding separate polypeptides.
   1870..2577    +  CDS            mCherry: mCherry is a basic (constitutively fluorescent) red fluorescent protein published in 2004, derived from Discosoma sp.. It is reported to be a very rapidly-maturing monomer with low acid sensitivity.
   2701..2725    -  protein_bind   attB2: mutant version of attB; recombination site for the Gateway® BP reaction BP Clonase™
   2743..3331    +  misc_feature   WPRE: woodchuck hepatitis virus posttranscriptional regulatory element
   3398..3417    +  misc_feature   cPPT/CTS (fragment): central polypurine tract and central termination sequence of HIV-1
   3419..3652    +  LTR            3' LTR (ΔU3): self-inactivating 3' long terminal repeat (LTR) from HIV-1
   3724..3845    +  polyA_signal   SV40 poly(A) signal: SV40 polyadenylation signal
   3885..4020    +  rep_origin     SV40 ori: SV40 origin of replication
   4041..4059    -  promoter       T7 promoter: promoter for bacteriophage T7 RNA polymerase
   4067..4222    +  CDS            lacZα (fragment): LacZα fragment of β-galactosidase; lacZ fragment
   4227..4655    +  rep_origin     f1 ori (sequence partly withheld): f1 bacteriophage origin of replication; arrow indicates direction of (+) strand synthesis
   4708..4812    +  promoter       AmpR promoter: bla
   4813..5673    +  CDS            AmpR: β-lactamase; bla; confers resistance to ampicillin, carbenicillin, and related antibiotics
   5844..6432    +  rep_origin     ori: high-copy-number ColE1/pMB1/pBR322/pUC origin of replication
   6615..6707    +  CDS            lacI (fragment): lac repressor; lacI; The lac repressor binds to the lac operator to inhibit transcription in E. coli. This inhibition can be relieved by adding lactose or isopropyl-β-D-thiogalactopyranoside (IPTG).
   6720..6741    +  protein_bind   CAP binding site: CAP binding activates transcription in the presence of cAMP. E. coli catabolite activator protein
   6756..6786    +  promoter       lac promoter: promoter for the E. coli lac operon
   6794..6810    +  protein_bind   lac operator: The lac repressor binds to the lac operator to inhibit transcription in E. coli. This inhibition can be relieved by adding lactose or isopropyl-β-D-thiogalactopyranoside (IPTG). lac repressor encoded by lacI
   6855..6873    +  promoter       T3 promoter: promoter for bacteriophage T3 RNA polymerase
   6901..7127    +  promoter       RSV promoter: Rous sarcoma virus enhancer/promoter
   7128..7308    +  LTR            5' LTR (truncated): truncated 5' long terminal repeat (LTR) from HIV-1
   7355..7480    +  misc_feature   HIV-1 Ψ: packaging signal of human immunodeficiency virus type 1
   7464..7827    +  CDS            HIV-1 gag (fragment): gag protein from human immunodeficiency virus 1; gag
   7973..8206    +  misc_feature   RRE: The Rev response element (RRE) of HIV-1 allows for Rev-dependent mRNA export from the nucleus to the cytoplasm.
   8583..8683    +  CDS            Rev (fragment): human immunodeficiency virus 1 (HIV-1) Rev protein; rev; enhances nuclear export of unspliced and incompletely spliced viral mRNAs
   8701..8818    +  misc_feature   cPPT/CTS: central polypurine tract and central termination sequence of HIV-1
   8836..8856    +  protein_bind   attB4: mutant version of attB; core recombination site for the Gateway® BP reaction BP Clonase™
>Addgene plasmid #162109 | pEpicVector3mC_Puro-T2A-mCherry-StrepTagII-ProtC-HA | addgene full sequence | sequence record 318297 | Addgene NGS Result
GGCTCCGGTGCCCGTCAGTGGGCAGAGCGCACATCGCCCACAGTCCCCGAGAAGTTGGGGGGAGGGGTCG
GCAATTGAACCGGTGCCTAGAGAAGGTGGCGCGGGGTAAACTGGGAAAGTGATGTCGTGTACTGGCTCCG
CCTTTTTCCCGAGGGTGGGGGAGAACCGTATATAAGTGCAGTAGTCGCCGTGAACGTTCTTTTTCGCAAC
GGGTTTGCCGCCAGAACACAGGTAAGTGCCGTGTGTGGTTCCCGCGGGCCTGGCCTCTTTACGGGTTATG
GCCCTTGCGTGCCTTGAATTACTTCCACCTGGCTGCAGTACGTGATTCTTGATCCCGAGCTTCGGGTTGG
AAGTGGGTGGGAGAGTTCGAGGCCTTGCGCTTAAGGAGCCCCTTCGCCTCGTGCTTGAGTTGAGGCCTGG
CCTGGGCGCTGGGGCCGCCGCGTGCGAATCTGGTGGCACCTTCGCGCCTGTCTCGCTGCTTTCGATAAGT
CTCTAGCCATTTAAAATTTTTGATGACCTGCTGCGACGCTTTTTTTCTGGCAAGATAGTCTTGTAAATGC
GGGCCAAGATCTGCACACTGGTATTTCGGTTTTTGGGGCCGCGGGCGGCGACGGGGCCCGTGCGTCCCAG
CGCACATGTTCGGCGAGGCGGGGCCTGCGAGCGCGGCCACCGAGAATCGGACGGGGGTAGTCTCAAGCTG
GCCGGCCTGCTCTGGTGCCTGGTCTCGCGCCGCCGTGTATCGCCCCGCCCTGGGCGGCAAGGCTGGCCCG
GTCGGCACCAGTTGCGTGAGCGGAAAGATGGCCGCTTCCCGGCCCTGCTGCAGGGAGCTCAAAATGGAGG
ACGCGGCGCTCGGGAGAGCGGGCGGGTGAGTCACCCACACAAAGGAAAAGGGCCTTTCCGTCCTCAGCCG
TCGCTTCATGTGACTCCACGGAGTACCGGGCGCCGTCCAGGCACCTCGATTAGTTCTCGAGCTTTTGGAG
TACGTCGTCTTTAGGTTGGGGGGAGGGGTTTTATGCGATGGAGTTTCCCCACACTGAGTGGGTGGAGACT
GAAGTTAGGCCAGCTTGGCACTTGATGTAATTCTCCTTGGAATTTGCCCTTTTTGAGTTTGGATCTTGGT
TCATTCTCAAGCCTCAGACAGTGGTTCAAAGTTTTTTTCTTCCATTTCAGGTGTCGTGACAAGTTTGTAC
AAAAAAGCAGGCTGCCACCATGACCGAGTACAAGCCCACGGTGCGCCTCGCCACCCGCGACGACGTCCCC
AGGGCCGTACGCACCCTCGCCGCCGCGTTCGCCGACTACCCCGCCACGCGCCACACCGTCGATCCGGACC
GCCACATCGAGCGGGTCACCGAGCTGCAAGAACTCTTCCTCACGCGCGTCGGGCTCGACATCGGCAAGGT
GTGGGTCGCGGACGACGGCGCCGCGGTGGCGGTCTGGACCACGCCGGAGAGCGTCGAAGCGGGGGCGGTG
TTCGCCGAGATCGGCCCGCGCATGGCCGAGTTGAGCGGTTCCCGGCTGGCCGCGCAGCAACAGATGGAAG
GCCTCCTGGCGCCGCACCGGCCCAAGGAGCCCGCGTGGTTCCTGGCCACCGTCGGCGTCTCGCCCGACCA
CCAGGGCAAGGGTCTGGGCAGCGCCGTCGTGCTCCCCGGAGTGGAGGCGGCCGAGCGCGCCGGGGTGCCC
GCCTTCCTGGAGACCTCCGCGCCCCGCAACCTCCCCTTCTACGAGCGGCTCGGCTTCACCGTCACCGCCG
ACGTCGAGGTGCCCGAAGGACCGCGCACCTGGTGCATGACCCGCAAGCCCGGTGCCGGAAGCGGAGAGGG
CAGGGGAAGTCTTCTAACATGCGGGGACGTGGAGGAAAATCCCGGCCCCATGGTGAGCAAGGGCGAGGAG
GATAACATGGCCATCATCAAGGAGTTCATGCGCTTCAAGGTGCACATGGAGGGCTCCGTGAACGGCCACG
AGTTCGAGATCGAGGGCGAGGGCGAGGGCCGCCCCTACGAGGGCACCCAGACCGCCAAGCTGAAGGTGAC
CAAGGGTGGCCCCCTGCCCTTCGCCTGGGACATCCTGTCCCCTCAGTTCATGTACGGCTCCAAGGCCTAC
GTGAAGCACCCCGCCGACATCCCCGACTACTTGAAGCTGTCCTTCCCCGAGGGCTTCAAGTGGGAGCGCG
TGATGAACTTCGAGGACGGCGGCGTGGTGACCGTGACCCAGGACTCCTCCCTGCAGGACGGCGAGTTCAT
CTACAAGGTGAAGCTGCGCGGCACCAACTTCCCCTCCGACGGCCCCGTAATGCAGAAGAAGACCATGGGC
TGGGAGGCCTCCTCCGAGCGGATGTACCCCGAGGACGGCGCCCTGAAGGGCGAGATCAAGCAGAGGCTGA
AGCTGAAGGACGGCGGCCACTACGACGCTGAGGTCAAGACCACCTACAAGGCCAAGAAGCCCGTGCAGCT
GCCCGGCGCCTACAACGTCAACATCAAGTTGGACATCACCTCCCACAACGAGGACTACACCATCGTGGAA
CAGTACGAACGCGCCGAGGGCCGCCACTCCACCGGCGGCATGGACGAGCTGTACAAGGGTGGCAGCGGCG
GCGGCGGCTCTGGCGGCAACTGGAGCCACCCCCAGTTCGAGAAGGAAGATCAAGTTGATCCTCGTCTGAT
CGACGGCAAGTACCCCTACGACGTGCCCGACTACGCCTAAACCCAGCTTTCTTGTACAAAGTGGTGATAA
TCGAATTCCGATAATCAACCTCTGGATTACAAAATTTGTGAAAGATTGACTGGTATTCTTAACTATGTTG
CTCCTTTTACGCTATGTGGATACGCTGCTTTAATGCCTTTGTATCATGCTATTGCTTCCCGTATGGCTTT
CATTTTCTCCTCCTTGTATAAATCCTGGTTGCTGTCTCTTTATGAGGAGTTGTGGCCCGTTGTCAGGCAA
CGTGGCGTGGTGTGCACTGTGTTTGCTGACGCAACCCCCACTGGTTGGGGCATTGCCACCACCTGTCAGC
TCCTTTCCGGGACTTTCGCTTTCCCCCTCCCTATTGCCACGGCGGAACTCATCGCCGCCTGCCTTGCCCG
CTGCTGGACAGGGGCTCGGCTGTTGGGCACTGACAATTCCGTGGTGTTGTCGGGGAAGCTGACGTCCTTT
CCATGGCTGCTCGCCTGTGTTGCCACCTGGATTCTGCGCGGGACGTCCTTCTGCTACGTCCCTTCGGCCC
TCAATCCAGCGGACCTTCCTTCCCGCGGCCTGCTGCCGGCTCTGCGGCCTCTTCCGCGTCTTCGCCTTCG
CCCTCAGACGAGTCGGATCTCCCTTTGGGCCGCCTCCCCGCATCGGGAATTCCCGCGGTTCGCTTTAAGA
CCAATGACTTACAAGGCAGCTGTAGATCTTAGCCACTTTTTAAAAGAAAAGGGGGGACTGGAAGGGCTAA
TTCACTCCCAACGAAGACAAGATCTGCTTTTTGCTTGTACTGGGTCTCTCTGGTTAGACCAGATCTGAGC
CTGGGAGCTCTCTGGCTAACTAGGGAACCCACTGCTTAAGCCTCAATAAAGCTTGCCTTGAGTGCTTCAA
GTAGTGTGTGCCCGTCTGTTGTGTGACTCTGGTAACTAGAGATCCCTCAGACCCTTTTAGTCAGTGTGGA
AAATCTCTAGCAGTAGTAGTTCATGTCATCTTATTATTCAGTATTTATAACTTGCAAAGAAATGAATATC
AGAGAGTGAGAGGAACTTGTTTATTGCAGCTTATAATGGTTACAAATAAAGCAATAGCATCACAAATTTC
ACAAATAAAGCATTTTTTTCACTGCATTCTAGTTGTGGTTTGTCCAAACTCATCAATGTATCTTATCATG
TCTGGCTCTAGCTATCCCGCCCCTAACTCCGCCCATCCCGCCCCTAACTCCGCCCAGTTCCGCCCATTCT
CCGCCCCATGGCTGACTAATTTTTTTTATTTATGCAGAGGCCGAGGCCGCCTCGGCCTCTGAGCTATTCC
AGAAGTAGTGAGGAGGCTTTTTTGGAGGCCTAGGGACGTACCCAATTCGCCCTATAGTGAGTCGTATTAC
GCGCGCTCACTGGCCGTCGTTTTACAACGTCGTGACTGGGAAAACCCTGGCGTTACCCAACTTAATCGCC
TTGCAGCACATCCCCCTTTCGCCAGCTGGCGTAATAGCGAAGAGGCCCGCACCGATCGCCCTTCCCAACA
GTTGCGCAGCCTGAATGGCGAATGGG
[124 nt withheld, positions 4227-4350]
C
[91 nt withheld, positions 4352-4442]
A
[49 nt withheld, positions 4444-4492]
CCTTTGACGTTGGAGTCCACGTTCTTT
[37 nt withheld, positions 4520-4556]
ACCCTATCTCGGTCTATTCTTTTGATTTATAAGGGATTTTGCCGATTTCGGCCTATTGGTTAAAAAATGA
GCTGATTTAACAAAAATTTAACGCGAATTTTAACAAAATATTAACGCTTACAATTTAGGTGGCACTTTTC
GGGGAAATGTGCGCGGAACCCCTATTTGTTTATTTTTCTAAATACATTCAAATATGTATCCGCTCATGAG
ACAATAACCCTGATAAATGCTTCAATAATATTGAAAAAGGAAGAGTATGAGTATTCAACATTTCCGTGTC
GCCCTTATTCCCTTTTTTGCGGCATTTTGCCTTCCTGTTTTTGCTCACCCAGAAACGCTGGTGAAAGTAA
AAGATGCTGAAGATCAGTTGGGTGCACGAGTGGGTTACATCGAACTGGATCTCAACAGCGGTAAGATCCT
TGAGAGTTTTCGCCCCGAAGAACGTTTTCCAATGATGAGCACTTTTAAAGTTCTGCTATGTGGCGCGGTA
TTATCCCGTATTGACGCCGGGCAAGAGCAACTCGGTCGCCGCATACACTATTCTCAGAATGACTTGGTTG
AGTACTCACCAGTCACAGAAAAGCATCTTACGGATGGCATGACAGTAAGAGAATTATGCAGTGCTGCCAT
AACCATGAGTGATAACACTGCGGCCAACTTACTTCTGACAACGATCGGAGGACCGAAGGAGCTAACCGCT
TTTTTGCACAACATGGGGGATCATGTAACTCGCCTTGATCGTTGGGAACCGGAGCTGAATGAAGCCATAC
CAAACGACGAGCGTGACACCACGATGCCTGTAGCAATGGCAACAACGTTGCGCAAACTATTAACTGGCGA
ACTACTTACTCTAGCTTCCCGGCAACAATTAATAGACTGGATGGAGGCGGATAAAGTTGCAGGACCACTT
CTGCGCTCGGCCCTTCCGGCTGGCTGGTTTATTGCTGATAAATCTGGAGCCGGTGAGCGTGGGTCTCGCG
GTATCATTGCAGCACTGGGGCCAGATGGTAAGCCCTCCCGTATCGTAGTTATCTACACGACGGGGAGTCA
GGCAACTATGGATGAACGAAATAGACAGATCGCTGAGATAGGTGCCTCACTGATTAAGCATTGGTAACTG
TCAGACCAAGTTTACTCATATATACTTTAGATTGATTTAAAACTTCATTTTTAATTTAAAAGGATCTAGG
TGAAGATCCTTTTTGATAATCTCATGACCAAAATCCCTTAACGTGAGTTTTCGTTCCACTGAGCGTCAGA
CCCCGTAGAAAAGATCAAAGGATCTTCTTGAGATCCTTTTTTTCTGCGCGTAATCTGCTGCTTGCAAACA
AAAAAACCACCGCTACCAGCGGTGGTTTGTTTGCCGGATCAAGAGCTACCAACTCTTTTTCCGAAGGTAA
CTGGCTTCAGCAGAGCGCAGATACCAAATACTGTTCTTCTAGTGTAGCCGTAGTTAGGCCACCACTTCAA
GAACTCTGTAGCACCGCCTACATACCTCGCTCTGCTAATCCTGTTACCAGTGGCTGCTGCCAGTGGCGAT
AAGTCGTGTCTTACCGGGTTGGACTCAAGACGATAGTTACCGGATAAGGCGCAGCGGTCGGGCTGAACGG
GGGGTTCGTGCACACAGCCCAGCTTGGAGCGAACGACCTACACCGAACTGAGATACCTACAGCGTGAGCT
ATGAGAAAGCGCCACGCTTCCCGAAGAGAGAAAGGCGGACAGGTATCCGGTAAGCGGCAGGGTCGGAACA
GGAGAGCGCACGAGGGAGCTTCCAGGGGGAAACGCCTGGTATCTTTATAGTCCTGTCGGGTTTCGCCACC
TCTGACTTGAGCGTCGATTTTTGTGATGCTCGTCAGGGGGGCGGAGCCTATGGAAAAACGCCAGCAACGC
GGCCTTTTTACGGTTCCTGGCCTTTTGCTGGCCTTTTGCTCACATGTTCTTTCCTGCGTTATCCCCTGAT
TCTGTGGATAACCGTATTACCGCCTTTGAGTGAGCTGATACCGCTCGCCGCAGCCGAACGACCGAGCGCA
GCGAGTCAGTGAGCGAGGAAGCGGAAGAGCGCCCAATACGCAAACCGCCTCTCCCCGCGCGTTGGCCGAT
TCATTAATGCAGCTGGCACGACAGGTTTCCCGACTGGAAAGCGGGCAGTGAGCGCAACGCAATTAATGTG
AGTTAGCTCACTCATTAGGCACCCCAGGCTTTACACTTTATGCTTCCGGCTCGTATGTTGTGTGGAATTG
TGAGCGGATAACAATTTCACACAGGAAACAGCTATGACCATGATTACGCCAAGCGCGCAATTAACCCTCA
CTAAAGGGAACAAAAGCTGGAGCTGCAAGCTTAATGTAGTCTTATGCAATACTCTTGTAGTCTTGCAACA
TGGTAACGATGAGTTAGCAACATGCCTTACAAGGAGAGAAAAAGCACCGTGCATGCCGATTGGTGGAAGT
AAGGTGGTACGATCGTGCCTTATTAGGAAGGCAACAGACGGGTCTGACATGGATTGGACGAACCACTGAA
TTGCCGCATTGCAGAGATATTGTATTTAAGTGCCTAGCTCGATACATAAACGGGTCTCTCTGGTTAGACC
AGATCTGAGCCTGGGAGCTCTCTGGCTAACTAGGGAACCCACTGCTTAAGCCTCAATAAAGCTTGCCTTG
AGTGCTTCAAGTAGTGTGTGCCCGTCTGTTGTGTGACTCTGGTAACTAGAGATCCCTCAGACCCTTTTAG
TCAGTGTGGAAAATCTCTAGCAGTGGCGCCCGAACAGGGACTTGAAAGCGAAAGGGAAACCAGAGGAGCT
CTCTCGACGCAGGACTCGGCTTGCTGAAGCGCGCACGGCAAGAGGCGAGGGGCGGCGACTGGTGAGTACG
CCAAAAATTTTGACTAGCGGAGGCTAGAAGGAGAGAGATGGGTGCGAGAGCGTCAGTATTAAGCGGGGGA
GAATTAGATCGCGATGGGAAAAAATTCGGTTAAGGCCAGGGGGAAAGAAAAAATATAAATTAAAACATAT
AGTATGGGCAAGCAGGGAGCTAGAACGATTCGCAGTTAATCCTGGCCTGTTAGAAACATCAGAAGGCTGT
AGACAAATACTGGGACAGCTACAACCATCCCTTCAGACAGGATCAGAAGAACTTAGATCATTATATAATA
CAGTAGCAACCCTCTATTGTGTGCATCAAAGGATAGAGATAAAAGACACCAAGGAAGCTTTAGACAAGAT
AGAGGAAGAGCAAAACAAAAGTAAGACCACCGCACAGCAAGCGGCCGCTGATCTTCAGACCTGGAGGAGG
AGATATGAGGGACAATTGGAGAAGTGAATTATATAAATATAAAGTAGTAAAAATTGAACCATTAGGAGTA
GCACCCACCAAGGCAAAGAGAAGAGTGGTGCAGAGAGAAAAAAGAGCAGTGGGAATAGGAGCTTTGTTCC
TTGGGTTCTTGGGAGCAGCAGGAAGCACTATGGGCGCAGCGTCAATGACGCTGACGGTACAGGCCAGACA
ATTATTGTCTGGTATAGTGCAGCAGCAGAACAATTTGCTGAGGGCTATTGAGGCGCAACAGCATCTGTTG
CAACTCACAGTCTGGGGCATCAAGCAGCTCCAGGCAAGAATCCTGGCTGTGGAAAGATACCTAAAGGATC
AACAGCTCCTGGGGATTTGGGGTTGCTCTGGAAAACTCATTTGCACCACTGCTGTGCCTTGGAATGCTAG
TTGGAGTAATAAATCTCTGGAACAGATTTGGAATCACACGACCTGGATGGAGTGGGACAGAGAAATTAAC
AATTACACAAGCTTAATACACTCCTTAATTGAAGAATCGCAAAACCAGCAAGAAAAGAATGAACAAGAAT
TATTGGAATTAGATAAATGGGCAAGTTTGTGGAATTGGTTTAACATAACAAATTGGCTGTGGTATATAAA
ATTATTCATAATGATAGTAGGAGGCTTGGTAGGTTTAAGAATAGTTTTTGCTGTACTTTCTATAGTGAAT
AGAGTTAGGCAGGGATATTCACCATTATCGTTTCAGACCCACCTCCCAACCCCGAGGGGACCCGACAGGC
CCGAAGGAATAGAAGAAGAAGGTGGAGAGAGAGACAGAGACAGATCCATTCGATTAGTGAACGGATCTCG
ACGGTATCGCTAGCTTTTAAAAGAAAAGGGGGGATTGGGGGGTACAGTGCAGGGGAAAGAATAGTAGACA
TAATAGCAACAGACATACAAACTAAAGAATTACAAAAACAAATTACAAAAATTCAAAATTTTACTAGTGA
TTATCGGATCAACTTTGTATAGAAAAGTTG
